>Addgene plasmid #126995 | pJUMP49-2E(sfGFP) | addgene full sequence | sequence record 248138 | Addgene NGS Result
TTAATTAAGGAGTTTTGCAGGTGCACCTGCTTTTCGCTGAATTCGCGGCCGCTTCTAGAGGGTCTCTGCT
TGGAGTGAGACGGGAGTTGACGGCTAGCTCAGTCCTAGGTACAGTGCTAGCGTACTTGTTTAACTTTAAG
AAGGAGATATACAATGGTAGCCCGTAAAGGCGAAGAGCTGTTCACTGGTGTCGTCCCTATTCTGGTGGAA
CTGGATGGTGATGTCAACGGTCATAAGTTTTCCGTGCGTGGCGAGGGTGAAGGTGACGCAACTAATGGTA
AACTGACGCTGAAGTTCATCTGTACTACTGGTAAACTGCCGGTACCTTGGCCGACTCTGGTAACGACGCT
GACTTATGGTGTTCAGTGCTTTGCTCGTTATCCGGACCATATGAAGCAGCATGACTTCTTCAAGTCCGCC
ATGCCGGAAGGCTATGTGCAGGAACGCACGATTTCCTTTAAGGATGACGGCACGTACAAAACGCGTGCGG
AAGTGAAATTTGAAGGCGATACCCTGGTAAACCGCATTGAGCTGAAAGGCATTGACTTTAAAGAAGATGG
CAATATCCTGGGCCATAAGCTGGAATACAATTTTAACAGCCACAATGTTTACATCACCGCCGATAAACAA
AAAAATGGCATTAAAGCGAATTTTAAAATTCGCCACAACGTGGAGGATGGCAGCGTGCAGCTGGCTGATC
ACTACCAGCAAAACACTCCAATCGGTGATGGTCCTGTTCTGCTGCCAGACAATCACTATCTGAGCACGCA
AAGCGTTCTGTCTAAAGATCCGAACGAGAAACGCGATCATATGGTTCTGCTGGAGTTCGTAACCGCAGCG
GGCATCACGCATGGTATGGATGAACTGTACAAAGGTTCGTAACTTCTGACTGAGTTGCACGCTCGTCTCT
CGCTTGAGACCTACTAGTAGCGGCCGCTGCAGGGAGTTGTCTTCGAAGACTTCGCTCTAGTCTTGGACTC
CTGTTGATAGATCCAGTAATGACCTCAGAACTCCATCTGGATTTGTTCAGAACGCTCGGTTGCCGCCGGG
CGTTTTTTATTGGTGAGAATCCAGGGGTCCCCAATAATTACGATTTACGTATTTAAATGAACCTTGACCG
AACGCAGCGGTGGTAACGGCGCAGTGGCGGTTTTCATGGCTTGTTATGACTGTTTTTTTGGGGTACAGTC
TATGCCTCGGGCATCCAAGCAGCAAGCGCGTTACGCCGTGGGTCGATGTTTGATGTTATGGAGCAGCAAC
GATGTTACGCAGCAGGGCAGTCGCCCTAAAACAAAGTTAAACATCATGAGGGAAGCGGTGATCGCCGAAG
TATCGACTCAACTATCAGAGGTAGTTGGCGTCATCGAGCGCCATCTCGAACCGACGTTGCTGGCCGTACA
TTTGTACGGCTCCGCAGTGGATGGCGGCCTGAAGCCACACAGTGATATTGATTTGCTGGTTACGGTGACC
GTAAGGCTTGATGAAACAACGCGGCGAGCTTTGATCAACGACCTTTTGGAAACTTCGGCTTCCCCTGGAG
AGAGCGAGATTCTCCGCGCTGTAGAAGTCACCATTGTTGTGCACGACGACATCATTCCGTGGCGTTATCC
AGCTAAGCGCGAACTGCAATTTGGAGAATGGCAGCGCAATGACATTCTTGCAGGTATCTTCGAGCCAGCC
ACGATCGACATTGATCTGGCTATCTTGCTGACAAAAGCAAGAGAACATAGCGTTGCCTTGGTAGGTCCAG
CGGCGGAGGAACTCTTTGATCCGGTTCCTGAACAGGATCTATTTGAGGCGCTAAATGAAACCTTAACGCT
ATGGAACTCGCCGCCCGACTGGGCTGGTGATGAGCGAAATGTAGTGCTTACGTTGTCCCGCATTTGGTAC
AGCGCAGTAACCGGCAAAATCGCGCCGAAGGATGTCGCTGCCGACTGGGCAATGGAGCGCCTGCCGGCCC
AGTATCAGCCCGTCATACTTGAAGCTAGACAGGCTTATCTTGGACAAGAAGAAGATCGCTTGGCCTCGCG
CGCAGATCAGTTGGAAGAATTTGTCCACTACGTGAAAGGCGAGATCACCAAGGTAGTCGGCAAATAAGAC
AATTGTCCTTTTCCGCTGCATAACCCTGCTTCGGGGTCATTATAGCGATTTTTTCGGTATATCCATCCTT
TTTCGCACGATATACAGGATTTTGCCAAAGGGTTCGTGTAGACTTTCCTTGGTGTATCCAACGGCGTCAG
CCGGGCAGGATAGGTGAAGTAGGCCCACCCGCGAGCGGGTGTTCCTTCTTCACTGTCCCTTATTCGCACC
TGGCGGTGCTCAACGGGAATCCTGCTCTGCGAGGCTGGCCGTAGGCCGGCCCCGTAGAAAAGATCAAAGG
ATCTTCTTGAGATCCTTTTTTTCTGCGCGTAATCTGCTGCTTGCAAACAAAAAAACCACCGCTACCAGCG
GTGGTTTGTTTGCCGGATCAAGAGCTACCAACTCTTTTTCCGAAGGTAACTGGCTTCAGCAGAGCGCAGA
TACCAAATACTGTCCTTCTAGTGTAGCCGTAGTTAGGCCACCACTTCAAGAACTCTGTAGCACCGCCTAC
ATACCTCGCTCTGCTAATCCTGTTACCAGTGGCTGCTGCCAGTGGCGATAAGTCGTGTCTTACCGGGTTG
GACTCAAGACGATAGTTACCGGATAAGGCGCAGCGGTCGGGCTGAACGGGGGGTTCGTGCACACAGCCCA
GCTTGGAGCGAACGACCTACACCGAACTGAGATACCTACAGCGTGAGCTATGAGAAAGCGCCACGCTTCC
CGAAGGGAGAAAGGCGGACAGGTATCCGGTAAGCGGCAGGGTCGGAACAGGAGAGCGCACGAGGGAGCTT
CCAGGGGGAAACGCCTGGTATCTTTATAGTCCTGTCGGGTTTCGCCACCTCTGACTTGAGCGTCGATTTT
TGTGATGCTCGTCAGGGGGGCGGAGCCTATGGAAAAACGCCAGCAACGCGGCCTTTTTACGGTTCCTGGC
CTTTTGCTGGCCTTTTGCTCACATGTTCTTTCCTGCGTTATCCCCTGATTCTGTGGATAACCGTATTACC
GCCTTTGAGTGAGCTGATACCGCTCGCCGCAGCCGAACGACCGAGCGCAGCGAGTCAGTGAGCGAGGAAG
CGGAAGAGCGCCTGATGCGGTATTTTCTCCTTACGCATCTGTGCGGTATTTCACACCGCATATGGTGCAC
TCTCAGTACAATCTGCTCTGATGCCGCATAGTTAAGCCAGTATACACTCCGCTATCGCTACGTGACTGGG
TCATGGCTGCGCCCCGACACCCGCCAACACCCGCTGACGCGCCCTGACGGGCTTGTCTGCTCCCGGCATC
CGCTTACAGACAAGCTGTGACAGTCTCCGGGAGCTGCATGTGTCAGAGGTTTTCACCGTCATCACCGAAA
CGCGCGAGGCAGCTGCGGTAAAGCTCATCAGCGTGGTCGTGCAGCGATTCACAGATGTCTGCCTGTTCAT
CCGCGTCCAGCTCGTTGAGTTTCTCCAGAAGCGTTAATGTCTGGCTTCTGATAAAGCGGGCCATGTTAAG
GGCGGTTTTTTCCTGTTTGGTCACTGATGCCTCCGTGTAAGGGGGATTTCTGTTCATGGGGGTAATGATA
CCGATGAAACGAGAGAGGATGCTCACGATACGGGTTACTGATGATGAACATGCCCGGTTACTGGAACGTT
GTGAGGGTAAACAACTGGCGGTATGGATGCGGCGGGGGCGCGCCCAGCTGTCTAGGGCGGCGGATTTGTC
CTACTCAGGAGAGCGTTCACCGACAAACAACAGATAAAACGAAAGGCCCAGTCTTTCGACTGAGCCTTTC
GTTTTATTTGATGCCT
Features (pLannotate 1.2.2; 14 found; start..end, strand, type, name):
     39..60      +  misc_feature   BioBrick prefix: BioBrick prefix for parts that do not start with "ATG"
     87..111     +  promoter       J23119(SpeI) promoter (fragment): bacterial promoter (Registry of Standard Biological Parts BBa J23119) modified to end with an SpeI site
    126..146     +  RBS            RBS: efficient ribosome binding site from bacteriophage T7 gene 10 (Olins and Rangwala, 1989)
    163..873     +  CDS            superfolder GFP: GFP variant that folds robustly even when fused to poorly folded proteins (Pédelacq et al., 2006)
    922..942     +  misc_feature   BioBrick suffix: universal suffix for all parts
    976..1070    +  terminator     lambda t0 terminator: transcription terminator from phage lambda
   1243..1299    +  CDS            GmR (fragment): gentamycin acetyltransferase; aacC1; confers resistance to gentamycin
   1306..2094    +  CDS            aadA: S3AD_ECOLX - Experimental evidence at protein level: Swiss-Prot protein existence level 1. Mediates bacterial resistance to the antibiotics streptomycin and spectinomycin. From Escherichia coli.
   2243..2351    +  oriT           oriT: incP origin of transfer
   2387..2975    +  rep_origin     ori: high-copy-number ColE1/pMB1/pBR322/pUC origin of replication
   3161..3301    -  misc_feature   bom: basis of mobility region from pBR322
   3403..3594    -  CDS            rop: Rop protein, which maintains plasmids at low copy number; rop
   3635..3745    +  CDS            mbeC (fragment): MBEC_ECOLX - Experimental evidence at protein level: Swiss-Prot protein existence level 1. Required for efficient mobilization of ColE1 plasmid and is thus essential to promote the specific transfer of the plasmid during conjugation. Probably functions by inducing DNA bending, helping the MbeA relaxase to melt the DNA around the nic site and cleave the phosphodiester bond. Binds specifically double-stranded DNA (dsDNA) containing the ColE1 oriT but does not recognize the inverted repeat (IR). From Escherichia coli.
   3774..3860    -  terminator     rrnB T1 terminator: Escherichia coli rrnB; transcription terminator T1 from the E. coli rrnB gene
