[The description below was written by a language model from this plasmid's Addgene catalogue record and pLannotate feature annotations shown in this document.]
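Description:
pJUMP49-2E(sfGFP) is an empty Level 2 acceptor vector from the Joint Universal Modular Plasmids (JUMP) platform, a SEVA-derived family of bacterial vectors for modular synthetic-biology assembly. The sequenced plasmid is 3,866 nt and carries no gene of interest. It replicates from the platform's "OriV 9" module, a pBR322/pMB1-type origin accompanied by the rop gene, whose product restrains copy number. The depositor's purpose line calls this medium copy, while the catalogue field lists it as low copy. The pBR322 bom region and a fragment of mbeC lie next to the origin, and a separate incP oriT is present, which in principle allows conjugative mobilisation when transfer functions are supplied in trans. Selection is by spectinomycin through aadA, which also confers streptomycin resistance. The short gentamicin acetyltransferase fragment just upstream is annotated only as a fragment and is not listed as a resistance marker.

The cloning site is occupied by a constitutive sfGFP reporter cassette: a J23119-type synthetic bacterial promoter, a phage T7 gene 10 ribosome binding site and the superfolder GFP coding sequence, all bracketed by BioBrick prefix and suffix sequences. The lambda t0 terminator downstream and the rrnB T1 terminator on the other side insulate the cargo region from backbone transcription. sfGFP acts as a cloning reporter, presumably as a dropout marker, so that colonies with the parental vector fluoresce while those in which an assembled insert has replaced the cassette do not. The record does not state the restriction enzymes or overhangs used for assembly, nor what the "2E" designation specifies beyond Level 2. The plasmid is intended as a destination for combining lower-level constructs into multi-unit bacterial expression assemblies.
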