Addgene plasmid #126995: pJUMP49-2E(sfGFP)
Purpose: (Empty Backbone) Level 2 vector. OriV 9 (pBBR322/ROP; medium copy number); sfGFP cloning reporter.
Depositing lab: Chris French. Depositing organization: University of Edinburgh. Publication: Joint universal modular plasmids (JUMP): a flexible vector platform for synthetic biology. Valenzuela-Ortega M, French C. Synth Biol (Oxf). 2021 Feb 2;6(1):ysab003. doi: 10.1093/synbio/ysab003. eCollection 2021. PubMed 33623824.
Backbone
  Vector backbone: pJUMP49-2E
  Backbone manufacturer: Backbone derived from SEVA.
  Vector type: Bacterial Expression, Synthetic Biology
Growth in bacteria
  Bacterial resistance: Spectinomycin, 50 μg/mL
  Growth temperature: 37°C
  Growth strain: JM109
  Copy number: Low Copy
Gene/Insert
  Gene/Insert name: None
  Mutation: None
Terms and licenses: Academic/Nonprofit Terms; Industry Terms: Not Available to Industry
Depositor comments: Please visit https://www.biorxiv.org/content/10.1101/799585v1 for bioRxiv preprint.
How to cite: pJUMP49-2E(sfGFP) was a gift from Chris French (Addgene plasmid # 126995 ; http://n2t.net/addgene:126995 ; RRID:Addgene_126995)
